>Addgene plasmid #92399 | pCI H2B-GFP | depositor full sequence | sequence record 178249 | pCI H2B-GFP sequence 6642 bps
GGTCGACATTGATTATTGACTAGTTATTAATAGTAATCAATTACGGGGTCATTAGTTCATAGCCCATATA
TGGAGTTCCGCGTTACATAACTTACGGTAAATGGCCCGCCTGGCTGACCGCCCAACGACCCCCGCCCATT
GACGTCAATAATGACGTATGTTCCCATAGTAACGCCAATAGGGACTTTCCATTGACGTCAATGGGTGGAG
TATTTACGGTAAACTGCCCACTTGGCAGTACATCAAGTGTATCATATGCCAAGTACGCCCCCTATTGACG
TCAATGACGGTAAATGGCCCGCCTGGCATTATGCCCAGTACATGACCTTATGGGACTTTCCTACTTGGCA
GTACATCTACGTATTAGTCATCGCTATTACCATGGTCGAGGTGAGCCCCACGTTCTGCTTCACTCTCCCC
ATCTCCCCCCCCTCCCCACCCCCAATTTTGTATTTATTTATTTTTTAATTATTTTGTGCAGCGATGGGGG
CGGGGGGGGGGGGGGCGCGCGCCAGGCGGGGCGGGGCGGGGCGAGGGGCGGGGCGGGGCGAGGCGGAGAG
GTGCGGCGGCAGCCAATCAGAGCGGCGCGCTCCGAAAGTTTCCTTTTATGGCGAGGCGGCGGCGGCGGCG
GCCCTATAAAAAGCGAAGCGCGCGGCGGGCGGGAGTCGCTGCGTTGCCTTCGCCCCGTGCCCCGCTCCGC
GCCGCCTCGCGCCGCCCGCCCCGGCTCTGACTGACCGCGTTACTCCCACAGGTGAGCGGGCGGGACGGCC
CTTCTCCTCCGGGCTGTAATTAGCGCTTGGTTTAATGACGGCTCGTTTCTTTTCTGTGGCTGCGTGAAAG
CCTTAAAGGGCTCCGGGAGGGCCCTTTGTGCGGGGGGGAGCGGCTCGGGGGGTGCGTGCGTGTGTGTGTG
CGTGGGGAGCGCCGCGTGCGGCCCGCGCTGCCCGGCGGCTGTGAGCGCTGCGGGCGCGGCGCGGGGCTTT
GTGCGCTCCGCGTGTGCGCGAGGGGAGCGCGGCCGGGGGCGGTGCCCCGCGGTGCGGGGGGGCTGCGAGG
GGAACAAAGGCTGCGTGCGGGGTGTGTGCGTGGGGGGGTGAGCAGGGGGTGTGGGCGCGGCGGTCGGGCT
GTAACCCCCCCCTGCACCCCCCTCCCCGAGTTGCTGAGCACGGCCCGGCTTCGGGTGCGGGGCTCCGTAC
GGGGCGTGGCGCGGGGCTCGCCGTGCCGGGCGGGGGGTGGCGGCAGGTGGGGGTGCCGGGCGGGGCGGGG
CCGCCTCGGGCCGGGGAGGGCTCGGGGGAGGGGCGCGGCGGCCCCCGGAGCGCCGGCGGCTGTCGAGGCG
CGGCGAGCCGCAGCCATTGCCTTTTATGGTAATCGTGCGAGAGGGCGCAGGGACTTCCTTTGTCCCAAAT
CTGTGCGGAGCCGAAATCTGGGAGGCGCCGCCGCACCCCCTCTAGCGGGCGCGGGGCGAAGCGGTGCGGC
GCCGGCAGGAAGGAAATGGGCGGGGAGGGCCTTCGTGCGTCGCCGCGCCGCCGTCCCCTTCTCCCTCTCC
AGCCTCGGGGCTGTCCGCGGGGGGACGGCTGCCTTCGGGGGGGACGGGGCAGGGCGGGGTTCGGCTTCTG
GCGTGTGACCGGCGGCTCTAGAGCCTCTGCTAACCATGTTCATGCCTTCTTCTTTTTCCTACAGCTCCTG
GGCAACGTGCTGGTTATTGTGCTGTCTCATCATTTTGGCAAAGAATTGCTCGAGAGTTCGAAGCCTTAAG
TACGCGTAGGCGCGCCTTAATTAACGTTTAAACGCTAGCTCATCGATAAGCTTGATATCGAATTCCTGCA
GCCCGGGGGATCCGCCCCTCTCCCTCCCCCCCCCCTAACGTTACTGGCCGAAGCCGCTTGGAATAAGGCC
GGTGTGCGTTTGTCTATATGTTATTTTCCACCATATTGCCGTCTTTTGGCAATGTGAGGGCCCGGAAACC
TGGCCCTGTCTTCTTGACGAGCATTCCTAGGGGTCTTTCCCCTCTCGCCAAAGGAATGCAAGGTCTGTTG
AATGTCGTGAAGGAAGCAGTTCCTCTGGAAGCTTCTTGAAGACAAACAACGTCTGTAGCGACCCTTTGCA
GGCAGCGGAACCCCCCACCTGGCGACAGGTGCCTCTGCGGCCAAAAGCCACGTGTATAAGATACACCTGC
AAAGGCGGCACAACCCCAGTGCCACGTTGTGAGTTGGATAGTTGTGGAAAGAGTCAAATGGCTCTCCTCA
AGCGTATTCAACAAGGGGCTGAAGGATGCCCAGAAGGTACCCCATTGTATGGGATCTGATCTGGGGCCTC
GGTACACATGCTTTACATGTGTTTAGTCGAGGTTAAAAAAACGTCTAGGCCCCCCGAACCACGGGGACGT
GGTTTTCCTTTGAAAAACACGATGATAATATGGCCACAACCATGGTTATGCCAGAGCCAGCGAAGTCTGC
TCCCGCCCCGAAAAAGGGCTCCAAGAAGGCGGTGACTAAGGCGCAGAAGAAAGGCGGCAAGAAGCGCAAG
CGCAGCCGCAAGGAGAGCTATTCCATCTATGTGTACAAGGTTCTGAAGCAGGTCCACCCTGACACCGGCA
TTTCGTCCAAGGCCATGGGCATCATGAATTCGTTTGTGAACGACATTTTCGAGCGCATCGCAGGTGAGGC
TTCCCGCCTGGCGCATTACAACAAGCGCTCGACCATCACCTCCAGGGAGATCCAGACGGCCGTGCGCCTG
CTGCTGCCTGGGGAGTTGGCCAAGCACGCCGTGTCCGAGGGTACTAAGGCCATCACCAAGTACACCAGCG
CTAAGGATCCACCGGTCGCCACCATGGTGAGCAAGGGCGAGGAGCTGTTCACCGGGGTGGTGCCCATCCT
GGTCGAGCTGGACGGCGACGTAAACGGCCACAAGTTCAGCGTGTCCGGCGAGGGCGAGGGCGATGCCACC
TACGGCAAGCTGACCCTGAAGTTCATCTGCACCACCGGCAAGCTGCCCGTGCCCTGGCCCACCCTCGTGA
CCACCCTGACCTACGGCGTGCAGTGCTTCAGCCGCTACCCCGACCACATGAAGCAGCACGACTTCTTCAA
GTCCGCCATGCCCGAAGGCTACGTCCAGGAGCGCACCATCTTCTTCAAGGACGACGGCAACTACAAGACC
CGCGCCGAGGTGAAGTTCGAGGGCGACACCCTGGTGAACCGCATCGAGCTGAAGGGCATCGACTTCAAGG
AGGACGGCAACATCCTGGGGCACAAGCTGGAGTACAACTACAACAGCCACAACGTCTATATCATGGCCGA
CAAGCAGAAGAACGGCATCAAGGTGAACTTCAAGATCCGCCACAACATCGAGGACGGCAGCGTGCAGCTC
GCCGACCACTACCAGCAGAACACCCCCATCGGCGACGGCCCCGTGCTGCTGCCCGACAACCACTACCTGA
GCACCCAGTCCGCCCTGAGCAAAGACCCCAACGAGAAGCGCGATCACATGGTCCTGCTGGAGTTCGTGAC
CGCCGCCGGGATCACTCTCGGCATGGACGAGCTGTACAAGTAAGCGGCCGCAATTCACTCCTCAGGTGCA
GGCTGCCTATCAGAAGGTGGTGGCTGGTGTGGCCAATGCCCTGGCTCACAAATACCACTGAGATCTTTTT
CCCTCTGCCAAAAATTATGGGGACATCATGAAGCCCCTTGAGCATCTGACTTCTGGCTAATAAAGGAAAT
TTATTTTCATTGCAATAGTGTGTTGGAATTTTTTGTGTCTCTCACTCGGAAGGACATATGGGAGGGCAAA
TCATTTAAAACATCAGAATGAGTATTTGGTTTAGAGTTTGGCAACATATGCCCATATGCTGGCTGCCATG
AACAAAGGTTGGCTATAAAGAGGTCATCAGTATATGAAACAGCCCCCTGCTGTCCATTCCTTATTCCATA
GAAAAGCCTTGACTTGAGGTTAGATTTTTTTTATATTTTGTTTTGTGTTATTTTTTTCTTTAACATCCCT
AAAATTTTCCTTACATGTTTTACTAGCCAGATTTTTCCTCCTCTCCTGACTACTCCCAGTCATAGCTGTC
CCTCTTCTCTTATGGAGATCCCTCGACCTGCACCGTCGACCAGCTGGTCGACGGTGCACCGTCGACCAGC
TTGGCGTAATCATGGTCATAGCTGTTTCCTGTGTGAAATTGTTATCCGCTCACAATTCCACACAACATAC
GAGCCGGAAGCATAAAGTGTAAAGCCTGGGGTGCCTAATGAGTGAGCTAACTCACATTAATTGCGTTGCG
CTCACTGCCCGCTTTCCAGTCGGGAAACCTGTCGTGCCAGCGGATCCGCATCTCAATTAGTCAGCAACCA
TAGTCCCGCCCCTAACTCCGCCCATCCCGCCCCTAACTCCGCCCAGTTCCGCCCATTCTCCGCCCCATGG
CTGACTAATTTTTTTTATTTATGCAGAGGCCGAGGCCGCCTCGGCCTCTGAGCTATTCCAGAAGTAGTGA
GGAGGCTTTTTTGGAGGCCTAGGCTTTTGCAAAAAGCTAACTTGTTTATTGCAGCTTATAATGGTTACAA
ATAAAGCAATAGCATCACAAATTTCACAAATAAAGCATTTTTTTCACTGCATTCTAGTTGTGGTTTGTCC
AAACTCATCAATGTATCTTATCATGTCTGGATCCGCTGCATTAATGAATCGGCCAACGCGCGGGGAGAGG
CGGTTTGCGTATTGGGCGCTCTTCCGCTTCCTCGCTCACTGACTCGCTGCGCTCGGTCGTTCGGCTGCGG
CGAGCGGTATCAGCTCACTCAAAGGCGGTAATACGGTTATCCACAGAATCAGGGGATAACGCAGGAAAGA
ACATGTGAGCAAAAGGCCAGCAAAAGGCCAGGAACCGTAAAAAGGCCGCGTTGCTGGCGTTTTTCCATAG
GCTCCGCCCCCCTGACGAGCATCACAAAAATCGACGCTCAAGTCAGAGGTGGCGAAACCCGACAGGACTA
TAAAGATACCAGGCGTTTCCCCCTGGAAGCTCCCTCGTGCGCTCTCCTGTTCCGACCCTGCCGCTTACCG
GATACCTGTCCGCCTTTCTCCCTTCGGGAAGCGTGGCGCTTTCTCAATGCTCACGCTGTAGGTATCTCAG
TTCGGTGTAGGTCGTTCGCTCCAAGCTGGGCTGTGTGCACGAACCCCCCGTTCAGCCCGACCGCTGCGCC
TTATCCGGTAACTATCGTCTTGAGTCCAACCCGGTAAGACACGACTTATCGCCACTGGCAGCAGCCACTG
GTAACAGGATTAGCAGAGCGAGGTATGTAGGCGGTGCTACAGAGTTCTTGAAGTGGTGGCCTAACTACGG
CTACACTAGAAGGACAGTATTTGGTATCTGCGCTCTGCTGAAGCCAGTTACCTTCGGAAAAAGAGTTGGT
AGCTCTTGATCCGGCAAACAAACCACCGCTGGTAGCGGTGGTTTTTTTGTTTGCAAGCAGCAGATTACGC
GCAGAAAAAAAGGATCTCAAGAAGATCCTTTGATCTTTTCTACGGGGTCTGACGCTCAGTGGAACGAAAA
CTCACGTTAAGGGATTTTGGTCATGAGATTATCAAAAAGGATCTTCACCTAGATCCTTTTAAATTAAAAA
TGAAGTTTTAAATCAATCTAAAGTATATATGAGTAAACTTGGTCTGACAGTTACCAATGCTTAATCAGTG
AGGCACCTATCTCAGCGATCTGTCTATTTCGTTCATCCATAGTTGCCTGACTCCCCGTCGTGTAGATAAC
TACGATACGGGAGGGCTTACCATCTGGCCCCAGTGCTGCAATGATACCGCGAGACCCACGCTCACCGGCT
CCAGATTTATCAGCAATAAACCAGCCAGCCGGAAGGGCCGAGCGCAGAAGTGGTCCTGCAACTTTATCCG
CCTCCATCCAGTCTATTAATTGTTGCCGGGAAGCTAGAGTAAGTAGTTCGCCAGTTAATAGTTTGCGCAA
CGTTGTTGCCATTGCTACAGGCATCGTGGTGTCACGCTCGTCGTTTGGTATGGCTTCATTCAGCTCCGGT
TCCCAACGATCAAGGCGAGTTACATGATCCCCCATGTTGTGCAAAAAAGCGGTTAGCTCCTTCGGTCCTC
CGATCGTTGTCAGAAGTAAGTTGGCCGCAGTGTTATCACTCATGGTTATGGCAGCACTGCATAATTCTCT
TACTGTCATGCCATCCGTAAGATGCTTTTCTGTGACTGGTGAGTACTCAACCAAGTCATTCTGAGAATAG
TGTATGCGGCGACCGAGTTGCTCTTGCCCGGCGTCAATACGGGATAATACCGCGCCACATAGCAGAACTT
TAAAAGTGCTCATCATTGGAAAACGTTCTTCGGGGCGAAAACTCTCAAGGATCTTACCGCTGTTGAGATC
CAGTTCGATGTAACCCACTCGTGCACCCAACTGATCTTCAGCATCTTTTACTTTCACCAGCGTTTCTGGG
TGAGCAAAAACAGGAAGGCAAAATGCCGCAAAAAAGGGAATAAGGGCGACACGGAAATGTTGAATACTCA
TACTCTTCCTTTTTCAATATTATTGAAGCATTTATCAGGGTTATTGTCTCATGAGCGGATACATATTTGA
ATGTATTTAGAAAAATAAACAAATAGGGGTTCCGCGCACATTTCCCCGAAAAGTGCCACCTG
Features (pLannotate 1.2.2; 20 found; start..end, strand, type, name):
      5..384     +  enhancer       CMV enhancer: human cytomegalovirus immediate early enhancer
    386..661     +  promoter       chicken β-actin promoter: No description available
    662..1674    +  intron         chimeric intron: chimera between introns from chicken β-actin and rabbit β-globin
   1792..1833    -  misc_feature   MCS (fragment): pBluescript multiple cloning site
   1835..2421    +  misc_feature   IRES2: internal ribosome entry site (IRES) of the encephalomyocarditis virus (EMCV)
   2428..2805    +  CDS            H2B: human histone H2B; HIST1H2BJ
   2824..3543    +  CDS            EGFP: the original enhanced GFP (Yang et al., 1996) mammalian codon-optimized
   3551..3628    +  CDS            HBB (fragment): HBB_PONPY - Experimental evidence at transcript level: Swiss-Prot protein existence level 2. Involved in oxygen transport from the lung to the various peripheral tissues. From Pongo pygmaeus (Bornean orangutan).
   3699..3754    +  polyA_signal   β-globin poly(A) signal: rabbit β-globin polyadenylation signal (Gil and Proudfoot, 1987)
   4169..4185    -  protein_bind   lac operator: The lac repressor binds to the lac operator to inhibit transcription in E. coli. This inhibition can be relieved by adding lactose or isopropyl-β-D-thiogalactopyranoside (IPTG). lac repressor encoded by lacI
   4193..4223    -  promoter       lac promoter: promoter for the E. coli lac operon
   4238..4259    -  protein_bind   CAP binding site: CAP binding activates transcription in the presence of cAMP. E. coli catabolite activator protein
   4272..4311    -  CDS            lacI (fragment): lac repressor; lacI; The lac repressor binds to the lac operator to inhibit transcription in E. coli. This inhibition can be relieved by adding lactose or isopropyl-β-D-thiogalactopyranoside (IPTG).
   4318..4340    +  promoter       SV40 promoter (fragment): SV40 enhancer and early promoter
   4364..4499    +  rep_origin     SV40 ori: SV40 origin of replication
   4519..4653    +  polyA_signal   SV40 poly(A) signal: SV40 polyadenylation signal
   4655..4709    -  CDS            lacI (fragment): lac repressor; lacI; The lac repressor binds to the lac operator to inhibit transcription in E. coli. This inhibition can be relieved by adding lactose or isopropyl-β-D-thiogalactopyranoside (IPTG).
   4892..5480    -  rep_origin     ori: high-copy-number ColE1/pMB1/pBR322/pUC origin of replication
   5651..6511    -  CDS            AmpR: β-lactamase; bla; confers resistance to ampicillin, carbenicillin, and related antibiotics
   6512..6616    -  promoter       AmpR promoter: bla
