[The description below was written by a language model from this plasmid's Addgene catalogue record and pLannotate feature annotations shown in this document.]
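Description:
pCI H2B-GFP is a 6.6 kb mammalian-type expression plasmid built on the pCI backbone and designed for strong, ubiquitous expression of a gene of interest together with a nuclear fluorescent reporter. It is maintained in E. coli through a high-copy ColE1/pUC-type origin and selected with ampicillin via the β-lactamase gene under its own promoter. The backbone also carries remnants of the lac promoter/operator region, and an SV40 origin with an adjacent SV40 poly(A) signal. The SV40 origin can support episomal replication in cells that supply large T antigen.

The expression unit is driven by the CAG promoter, annotated here as the CMV immediate early enhancer, the chicken β-actin promoter and a chimeric chicken β-actin/rabbit β-globin intron. Downstream sits a short multiple cloning site, followed by an EMCV internal ribosome entry site (IRES2) and a human histone H2B coding sequence placed directly upstream of EGFP, consistent with the H2B-EGFP reporter named in the record. The transcript ends at a rabbit β-globin polyadenylation signal; the small "HBB" fragment called just before it is most likely part of that globin 3′ region rather than a functional coding sequence. A gene cloned into the MCS would be translated cap-dependently, while the IRES directs translation of H2B-EGFP from the same bicistronic mRNA, so chromatin-bound nuclear green fluorescence marks the cells expressing the insert. As deposited, no gene occupies the MCS, so the plasmid serves as an empty cloning vector or a reporter-only control. The associated publication describes a CRISPR toolkit for genome and epigenome engineering in the chicken embryo, which suggests use in that system.
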