Addgene plasmid #92399: pCI H2B-GFP
Purpose: Ubiquitous expression plasmid, contains CAG promoter (CMV immediate early enhancer and chicken beta actin promoter), MCS and IRES controlled Histone2B-EGFP reporter.
Depositing lab: Tatjana Sauka-Spengler. Depositing organization: University of Oxford. Publication: Genome and epigenome engineering CRISPR toolkit for in vivo modulation of cis-regulatory interactions and gene expression in the chicken embryo. Williams RM, Senanayake U, Artibani M, Taylor G, Wells D, Ahmed AA, Sauka-Spengler T. Development. 2018 Feb 23;145(4). pii: dev.160333. doi: 10.1242/dev.160333. PubMed 29386245.
Backbone
  Vector backbone: pCI
  Backbone size w/o insert (bp): 4924
  Total vector size (bp): 6642
  Vector type: Mammalian Expression
Growth in bacteria
  Bacterial resistance: Ampicillin, 100 μg/mL
  Growth temperature: 37°C
  Growth strain: DH5alpha
  Copy number: High Copy
Gene/Insert
  Gene/Insert name: IRES H2B EGFP
  Insert size (bp): 1718
  Promoter: CAG
  Cloning method: Gibson Cloning
  Sequencing primers: 5′ CGTGCTGGTTATTGTGCTGT; 3′ TAAGGAATGGACAGCAGGGG
Terms and licenses: Academic/Nonprofit Terms; Industry Terms: Not Available to Industry
Depositor comments: Please visit https://www.biorxiv.org/content/early/2017/05/08/135525 for bioRxiv preprint.
How to cite: pCI H2B-GFP was a gift from Tatjana Sauka-Spengler (Addgene plasmid # 92399 ; http://n2t.net/addgene:92399 ; RRID:Addgene_92399)
