>Addgene plasmid #92399 | pCI H2B-GFP | addgene partial sequence | sequence record 181408 | Addgene Partial NGS Result
TGCAGCCCGGGGGATCCGCCCCTCTCCCTCCCCCCCCCCTAACGTTACTGGCCGAAGCCGCTTGGAATAA
GGCCGGTGTGCGTTTGTCTATATGTTATTTTCCACCATATTGCCGTCTTTTGGCAATGTGAGGGCCCGGA
AACCTGGCCCTGTCTTCTTGACGAGCATTCCTAGGGGTCTTTCCCCTCTCGCCAAAGGAATGCAAGGTCT
GTTGAATGTCGTGAAGGAAGCAGTTCCTCTGGAAGCTTCTTGAAGACAAACAACGTCTGTAGCGACCCTT
TGCAGGCAGCGGAACCCCCCACCTGGCGACAGGTGCCTCTGCGGCCAAAAGCCACGTGTATAAGATACAC
CTGCAAAGGCGGCACAACCCCAGTGCCACGTTGTGAGTTGGATAGTTGTGGAAAGAGTCAAATGGCTCTC
CTCAAGCGTATTCAACAAGGGGCTGAAGGATGCCCAGAAGGTACCCCATTGTATGGGATCTGATCTGGGG
CCTCGGTACACATGCTTTACATGTGTTTAGTCGAGGTTAAAAAAACGTCTAGGCCCCCCGAACCACGGGG
ACGTGGTTTTCCTTTGAAAAACACGATGATAATATGGCCACAACCATGGTTATGCCAGAGCCAGCGAAGT
CTGCTCCCGCCCCGAAAAAGGGCTCCAAGAAGGCGGTGACTAAGGCGCAGAAGAAAGGCGGCAAGAAGCG
CAAGCGCAGCCGCAAGGAGAGCTATTCCATCTATGTGTACAAGGTTCTGAAGCAGGTCCACCCTGACACC
GGCATTTCGTCCAAGGCCATGGGCATCATGAATTCGTTTGTGAACGACATTTTCGAGCGCATCGCAGGTG
AGGCTTCCCGCCTGGCGCATTACAACAAGCGCTCGACCATCACCTCCAGGGAGATCCAGACGGCCGTGCG
CCTGCTGCTGCCTGGGGAGTTGGCCAAGCACGCCGTGTCCGAGGGTACTAAGGCCATCACCAAGTACACC
AGCGCTAAGGATCCACCGGTCGCCACCATGGTGAGCAAGGGCGAGGAGCTGTTCACCGGGGTGGTGCCCA
TCCTGGTCGAGCTGGACGGCGACGTAAACGGCCACAAGTTCAGCGTGTCCGGCGAGGGCGAGGGCGATGC
CACCTACGGCAAGCTGACCCTGAAGTTCATCTGCACCACCGGCAAGCTGCCCGTGCCCTGGCCCACCCTC
GTGACCACCCTGACCTACGGCGTGCAGTGCTTCAGCCGCTACCCCGACCACATGAAGCAGCACGACTTCT
TCAAGTCCGCCATGCCCGAAGGCTACGTCCAGGAGCGCACCATCTTCTTCAAGGACGACGGCAACTACAA
GACCCGCGCCGAGGTGAAGTTCGAGGGCGACACCCTGGTGAACCGCATCGAGCTGAAGGGCATCGACTTC
AAGGAGGACGGCAACATCCTGGGGCACAAGCTGGAGTACAACTACAACAGCCACAACGTCTATATCATGG
CCGACAAGCAGAAGAACGGCATCAAGGTGAACTTCAAGATCCGCCACAACATCGAGGACGGCAGCGTGCA
GCTCGCCGACCACTACCAGCAGAACACCCCCATCGGCGACGGCCCCGTGCTGCTGCCCGACAACCACTAC
CTGAGCACCCAGTCCGCCCTGAGCAAAGACCCCAACGAGAAGCGCGATCACATGGTCCTGCTGGAGTTCG
TGACCGCCGCCGGGATCACTCTCGGCATGGACGAGCTGTACAAGTAAAGCGGCCGCAATTCACTCCTCAG
GTGCAGGCTGCCTATCAGAAGGTGGTGGCTGGTGTGGCCAATGCCCTGGCTCACAAATACCACTGAGATC
TTTTTCCCTCTGCCAAAAATTATGGGGACATCATGAAGCCCCTTGAGCATCTGACTTCTGGCTAATAAAG
GAAATTTATTTTCATTGCAATAGTGTGTTGGAATTTTTTGTGTCTCTCACTCGGAAGGACATATGGGAGG
GCAAATCATTTAAAACATCAGAATGAGTATTTGGTTTAGAGTTTGGCAACATATGCCCATATGCTGGCTG
CCATGAACAAAGGTTGGCTATAAAGAGGTCATCAGTATATGAAACAGCCCCCTGCTGTCCATTCCTTATT
CCATAGAAAAGCCTTGACTTGAGGTTAGATTTTTTTTATATTTTGTTTTGTGTTATTTTTTTCTTTAACA
TCCCTAAAATTTTCCTTACATGTTTTACTAGCCAGATTTTTCCTCCTCTCCTGACTACTCCCAGTCATAG
CTGTCCCTCTTCTCTTATGGAGATCCCTCGACCTGCACCGTCGACCAGCTGGTCGACGGTGCACCGTCGA
CCAGCTTGGCGTAATCATGGTCATAGCTGTTTCCTGTGTGAAATTGTTATCCGCTCACAATTCCACACAA
CATACGAGCCGGAAGCATAAAGTGTAAAGCCTGGGGTGCCTAATGAGTGAGCTAACTCACATTAATTGCG
TTGCGCTCACTGCCCGCTTTCCAGTCGGGAAACCTGTCGTGCCAGCGGATCCGCATCTCAATTAGTCAGC
AACCATAGTCCCGCCCCTAACTCCGCCCATCCCGCCCCTAACTCCGCCCAGTTCCGCCCATTCTCCGCCC
CATGGCTGACTAATTTTTTTTATTTATGCAGAGGCCGAGGCCGCCTCGGCCTCTGAGCTATTCCAGAAGT
AGTGAGGAGGCTTTTTTGGAGGCCTAGGCTTTTGCAAAAAGCTAACTTGTTTATTGCAGCTTATAATGGT
TACAAATAAAGCAATAGCATCACAAATTTCACAAATAAAGCATTTTTTTCACTGCATTCTAGTTGTGGTT
TGTCCAAACTCATCAATGTATCTTATCATGTCTGGATCCGCTGCATTAATGAATCGGCCAACGCGCGGGG
AGAGGCGGTTTGCGTATTGGGCGCTCTTCCGCTTCCTCGCTCACTGACTCGCTGCGCTCGGTCGTTCGGC
TGCGGCGAGCGGTATCAGCTCACTCAAAGGCGGTAATACGGTTATCCACAGAATCAGGGGATAACGCAGG
AAAGAACATGTGAGCAAAAGGCCAGCAAAAGGCCAGGAACCGTAAAAAGGCCGCGTTGCTGGCGTTTTTC
CATAGGCTCCGCCCCCCTGACGAGCATCACAAAAATCGACGCTCAAGTCAGAGGTGGCGAAACCCGACAG
GACTATAAAGATACCAGGCGTTTCCCCCTGGAAGCTCCCTCGTGCGCTCTCCTGTTCCGACCCTGCCGCT
TACCGGATACCTGTCCGCCTTTCTCCCTTCGGGAAGCGTGGCGCTTTCTCATAGCTCACGCTGTAGGTAT
CTCAGTTCGGTGTAGGTCGTTCGCTCCAAGCTGGGCTGTGTGCACGAACCCCCCGTTCAGCCCGACCGCT
GCGCCTTATCCGGTAACTATCGTCTTGAGTCCAACCCGGTAAGACACGACTTATCGCCACTGGCAGCAGC
CACTGGTAACAGGATTAGCAGAGCGAGGTATGTAGGCGGTGCTACAGAGTTCTTGAAGTGGTGGCCTAAC
TACGGCTACACTAGAAGAACAGTATTTGGTATCTGCGCTCTGCTGAAGCCAGTTACCTTCGGAAAAAGAG
TTGGTAGCTCTTGATCCGGCAAACAAACCACCGCTGGTAGCGGTGGTTTTTTTGTTTGCAAGCAGCAGAT
TACGCGCAGAAAAAAAGGATCTCAAGAAGATCCTTTGATCTTTTCTACGGGGTCTGACGCTCAGTGGAAC
GAAAACTCACGTTAAGGGATTTTGGTCATGAGATTATCAAAAAGGATCTTCACCTAGATCCTTTTAAATT
AAAAATGAAGTTTTAAATCAATCTAAAGTATATATGAGTAAACTTGGTCTGACAGTTACCAATGCTTAAT
CAGTGAGGCACCTATCTCAGCGATCTGTCTATTTCGTTCATCCATAGTTGCCTGACTCCCCGTCGTGTAG
ATAACTACGATACGGGAGGGCTTACCATCTGGCCCCAGTGCTGCAATGATACCGCGAGACCCACGCTCAC
CGGCTCCAGATTTATCAGCAATAAACCAGCCAGCCGGAAGGGCCGAGCGCAGAAGTGGTCCTGCAACTTT
ATCCGCCTCCATCCAGTCTATTAATTGTTGCCGGGAAGCTAGAGTAAGTAGTTCGCCAGTTAATAGTTTG
CGCAACGTTGTTGCCATTGCTACAGGCATCGTGGTGTCACGCTCGTCGTTTGGTATGGCTTCATTCAGCT
CCGGTTCCCAACGATCAAGGCGAGTTACATGATCCCCCATGTTGTGCAAAAAAGCGGTTAGCTCCTTCGG
TCCTCCGATCGTTGTCAGAAGTAAGTTGGCCGCAGTGTTATCACTCATGGTTATGGCAGCACTGCATAAT
TCTCTTACTGTCATGCCATCCGTAAGATGCTTTTCTGTGACTGGTGAGTACTCAACCAAGTCATTCTGAG
AATAGTGTATGCGGCGACCGAGTTGCTCTTGCCCGGCGTCAATACGGGATAATACCGCGCCACATAGCAG
AACTTTAAAAGTGCTCATCATTGGAAAACGTTCTTCGGGGCGAAAACTCTCAAGGATCTTACCGCTGTTG
AGATCCAGTTCGATGTAACCCACTCGTGCACCCAACTGATCTTCAGCATCTTTTACTTTCACCAGCGTTT
CTGGGTGAGCAAAAACAGGAAGGCAAAATGCCGCAAAAAAGGGAATAAGGGCGACACGGAAATGTTGAAT
ACTCATACTCTTCCTTTTTCAATATTATTGAAGCATTTATCAGGGTTATTGTCTCATGAGCGGATACATA
TTTGAATGTATTTAGAAAAATAAACAAATAGGGGTTCCGCGCACATTTCCCCGAAAAGTGCCACC
